>Addgene plasmid #32930 | pMXs-Hb9 | addgene partial sequence | sequence record 39838 | pMX-S1811 (GACGGCATCGCAGCTTGGATACAC)
GGGGTGGACCATCCTCTAGACTGCCGGATCTAGCTAGTTAATCACAAGTTTGTACAAAAAAGCAGGCTCC
GCGGCCGCCCCCTTCACCATGGAAAAATCCAAAAATTTCCGCATCGACGCCCTGCTGGCCGTGGATCCCC
CGCGAGCCGCCTCCACGCAGAGCGCGCCTCTGGCCTTGGTCACTTCCCTCGCGACTACAGTATCTGGTCC
CGGCCGCGGCGGCAGCGGCGGCGGGGGGACCAGTAGCGGGGCGAGCCGTAGCTGCAGTCCCGCATCCTCG
GAGGCCACTGCAGCGCCCGGTGACCGGCTGAGAGCTGAGAGCCCGTCGCCCCCACGCTTGCTGGCTGCAC
ACTGCGCGCTGCTGCCCAAGCCCGGATTCCTGGGCGCCGGAGGAGGCGGCGGCGCGGCGGGTGGGCCGGG
CACTCCCCACCACCACGCGCACCCTGGTGCAGCAGCCGCCGCGGCTGCCGCTGCCGCTGCCGCGGCTGCC
GGTGGCCTGGCACTGGGGCTGCACCCGGGGGGCGCACAGGGCGGCGCGGGCCTCCCTGCACAGGCGGCTC
TCTATGGACACCCGGTCTACAGTTATTCGGCAGCAGCTGCAGCGGCCGCGCTAGCTGGCCAGCACCCGGC
GCTTTCCTACTCATACCCTCAGGTGCAGGGCGCGCACCCTGCGCACCCTGCCGACCCCATCAAGCTGGGT
GCCAGCACCTTCCAACTGGACCAGTGGCTGCGCGCGTCTACTGCGGGCATGATCCTGCCCAAGATGCCGG
ACTTCAGCTCCCAGGCGCAGTCGAACCTCTTGGGGAAGTGCCGAAGGCCTCGCACGGCCTTCACCAGCCA
GCAGCTGTTGGAGCTGGAACACCAGTTCAAGCTCAATAAGTACCTGTCTCGACCCAAGCG
