[The description below was written by a language model from this plasmid's Addgene catalogue record.]
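Description:
pMXs-Hb9 is a retroviral mammalian expression plasmid built on the pMXs backbone (about 4.8 kb without insert), a Moloney murine leukemia virus-derived vector family in which the gene of interest sits between two long terminal repeats. It carries the mouse Hb9 coding sequence, the product of the Mnx1 gene (also known as Hlxb9 or MNR2), a homeodomain transcription factor associated with spinal motor neuron identity. The insert was introduced by Gateway recombination cloning, so recombination-site scars are expected to flank the open reading frame, although no feature table is provided to confirm their positions. Transcription of Hb9 is driven by the 5' LTR, which serves as the promoter both for producing the packageable viral genomic RNA in packaging cells and for expressing the transgene from the integrated provirus in transduced target cells. The record lists no epitope tags, reporters or mammalian selection markers, and the insert size is not stated.

In bacteria the plasmid is selected with ampicillin. It is maintained in a recombination-deficient strain, a common choice for LTR-containing vectors because the repeated sequences can otherwise be unstable. The copy number is recorded as unknown and the origin of replication is not specified.

According to the associated publication, the construct was used in work on converting mouse and human fibroblasts directly into functional spinal motor neurons. This indicates that it serves to deliver Hb9 by retroviral transduction as one transcription factor in lineage reprogramming experiments. It would also suit any study that needs stable, integrated expression of mouse Hb9 in dividing mammalian cells.
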