Addgene plasmid #32930: pMXs-Hb9
Depositing lab: Kevin Eggan. Depositing organization: Harvard University. Publication: Conversion of mouse and human fibroblasts into functional spinal motor neurons. Son EY, Ichida JK, Wainger BJ, Toma JS, Rafuse VF, Woolf CJ, Eggan K. Cell Stem Cell. 2011 Sep 2;9(3):205-18. 10.1016/j.stem.2011.07.014 PubMed 21852222.
Backbone
  Vector backbone: pMXs
  Backbone size w/o insert (bp): 4800
  Vector type: Mammalian Expression, Retroviral
Growth in bacteria
  Bacterial resistance: Ampicillin, 100 μg/mL
  Growth temperature: 37°C
  Growth strain: Stbl3
  Copy number: Unknown
Gene/Insert
  Gene/Insert name: Hb9
  Species: M. musculus (mouse)
  Entrez Gene: Mnx1 (a.k.a. HB9, Hlxb, Hlxb9, MN, MNR2)
  Promoter: 5'LTR
  Cloning method: Gateway Cloning
  Sequencing primers: 5′ pLXSN 5'
Terms and licenses: Academic/Nonprofit Terms; Industry Terms: Not Available to Industry
How to cite: pMXs-Hb9 was a gift from Kevin Eggan (Addgene plasmid # 32930 ; http://n2t.net/addgene:32930 ; RRID:Addgene_32930)
